>Addgene plasmid #26170 | pMLLCK-J72028 | depositor full sequence | sequence record 12291 | Author sequence
GATCTCACCATCATCACCATCACTAAGGATCCTAACTCGCTCCTCAGGCTTCCTCGCTCACTGACTCGCT
GCGCTCGGTCGTTCGGCTGCGGCGAGCGGTATCAGCTCACTCAAAGGCGGTAATCAATTCGACCCAGCTT
TCTTGTACAAAGTGGTTGATCGGATCTGCTGATCCTTCAACTCAGCAAAAGTTCGATTTATTCAACAAAG
CCACGTTGTGTCTCAAAATCTCTGATGTTACATTGCACAAGATAAAAATATATCATCATGAACAATAAAA
CTGTCTGCTTACATAAACAGTAATACAAGGGGTGTTATGAGCCATATTCAACGGGAAACGTCTTGCTCCA
GGCCGCGATTAAATTCCAACATGGATGCTGATTTATATGGGTATAAATGGGCTCGCGATAATGTCGGGCA
ATCAGGTGCGACAATCTATCGATTGTATGGGAAGCCCGATGCGCCAGAGTTGTTTCTGAAACATGGCAAA
GGTAGCGTTGCCAATGATGTTACAGATGAGATGGTCAGACTAAACTGGCTGACGGAATTTATGCCTCTTC
CGACCATCAAGCATTTTATCCGTACTCCTGATGATGCATGGTTACTCACCACTGCGATCCCCGGGAAAAC
AGCATTCCAGGTATTAGAAGAATATCCTGATTCAGGTGAAAATATTGTTGATGCGCTGGCAGTGTTCCTG
CGCCGGTTGCATTCGATTCCTGTTTGTAATTGTCCTTTTAACAGCGATCGCGTATTTCGTCTCGCTCAGG
CGCAATCACGAATGAATAACGGTTTGGTTGATGCGAGTGATTTTGATGACGAGCGTAATGGCTGGCCTGT
TGAACAAGTCTGGAAAGAAATGCATAAGCTTTTGCCATTCTCACCGGATTCAGTCGTCACTCATGGTGAT
TTCTCACTTGATAACCTTATTTTTGACGAGGGGAAATTAATAGGTTGTATTGATGTTGGACGAGTCGGAA
TCGCAGACCGATACCAGGATCTTGCCATCCTATGGAACTGCCTCGGTGAGTTTTCTCCTTCATTACAGAA
ACGGCTTTTTCAAAAATATGGTATTGATAATCCTGATATGAATAAATTGCAGTTTCATTTGATGCTCGAT
GAGTTTTTCTAATCAGAATTGGTTAATTGGTTGTAACACTGGCAGAGCATTACGCTGACTTGACGGGAGG
ATCTCTGAAGACTCTCGAGCTGCAGGACTCACAGCTCCTCGGATCTTTGATCGGGCACGTAAGAGGTTCC
AACTTTCACCATAATGAAATAAGATCACTACCGGGCGTATTTTTTGAGTTATCGAGATTTTCAGGAGCTA
AGGAAGCTAAAATGGAGAAAAAAATCACTGGATATACCACCGTTGATATATCCCAATGGCATCGTAAAGA
ACATTTTGAGGCATTTCAGTCAGTTGCTCAATGTACCTATAACCAGACCGTTCAGCTGGATATTACGGCC
TTTTTAAAGACCGTAAAGAAAAATAAGCACAAGTTTTATCCGGCCTTTATTCACATTCTTGCCCGCCTGA
TGAATGCTCATCCGGAATTTCGTATGGCAATGAAAGACGGTGAGCTGGTGATATGGGATAGTGTTCACCC
TTGTTACACCGTTTTCCATGAGCAAACTGAAACGTTTTCATCGCTCTGGAGTGAATACCACGACGATTTC
CGGCAGTTTCTACACATATATTCGCAAGATGTGGCGTGTTACGGTGAAAACCTGGCCTATTTCCCTAAAG
GGTTTATTGAGAATATGTTTTTCGTCTCAGCCAATCCCTGGGTGAGTTTCACCAGTTTTGATTTAAACGT
GGCCAATATGGACAACTTCTTCGCCCCCGTTTTCACCATGGGCAAATATTATACGCAAGGCGACAAGGTG
CTGATGCCGCTGGCGATTCAGGTTCATCATGCCGTTTGTGATGGCTTCCATGTCGGCAGAATGCTTAATG
AATTACAACAGTACTGCGATGAGTGGCAGGGCGGGGCGTAATTTGATATCGAGCTCGCTTGGACTCCTGT
TGATAGATCCAGTAATGACCTCAGAACTCCATCTGGATTTGTTCAGAACGCTCGGTTGCCGCCGGGCGTT
TTTTATTGGTGAGAATCCAAGCCTCGGATCTAGCAGTTCAACCTGTTGATAGTACGTACTAAGCTCTCAT
GTTTCACGTACTAAGCTCTCATGTTTAACGTACTAAGCTCTCATGTTTAACGAACTAAACCCTCATGGCT
AACGTACTAAGCTCTCATGGCTAACGTACTAAGCTCTCATGTTTCACGTACTAAGCTCTCATGTTTGAAC
AATAAAATTAATATAAATCAGCAACTTAAATAGCCTCTAAGGTTTTAAGTTTTATAAGAAAAAAAAGAAT
ATATAAGGCTTTTAAAGCTTTTAAGGTTTAACGGTTGTGGACAACAAGCCAGGGATGTAACGCACTGAGA
AGCCCTTAGAGCCTCTCAAAGCAATTTTGAGTGACACAGGAACACTTAACGGCTGACATGGGAATTAGCC
ATGGGCCCGTGCGAATCACGGATCTCCCGATCAAGAATTGCCATTATCAACAAGTTTGTACAAAAAAGCA
GGCTCCGAATTGGTATCACGAGGCAGAATTTCAGATAAAAAAAATCCTTAGCTTTCGCTAAGGATCTGAA
GTGGAATTCATGA
Features (pLannotate 1.2.2; 8 found; start..end, strand, type, name):
    132..156     -  protein_bind   attB2: mutant version of attB; recombination site for the Gateway® BP reaction BP Clonase™
    317..1132    +  CDS            KanR: aminoglycoside phosphotransferase; aph(3')-Ia; confers resistance to kanamycin in bacteria or G418 (Geneticin®) in eukaryotes
   1244..1341    +  promoter       cat promoter: promoter of the E. coli cat gene encoding chloramphenicol acetyltransferase
   1342..1998    +  CDS            cat: CAT_ECOLX - Experimental evidence at protein level: Swiss-Prot protein existence level 1. This enzyme is an effector of chloramphenicol resistance in bacteria. From Escherichia coli. This protein is used as a marker in many commonly used cloning vectors, such as pACYC184.
   2022..2116    +  terminator     lambda t0 terminator: transcription terminator from phage lambda
   2152..2508    +  rep_origin     R6K γ ori: γ replication origin from E. coli plasmid R6K; requires the R6K initiator protein pi for replication
   2570..2594    +  protein_bind   attB1: mutant version of attB; recombination site for the Gateway® BP reaction BP Clonase™
   2618..2655    -  terminator     bacterial terminator (fragment): putative bacterial transcription terminator
