[The description below was written by a language model from this plasmid's Addgene catalogue record and pLannotate feature annotations shown in this document.]
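Description:
pMLLCK-J72028 is a small synthetic-biology part plasmid built on the pMLL-CK backbone, a "2ab assembly" vector used for stepwise construction of composite DNA parts in E. coli. It replicates from the R6K γ origin, which functions only when the R6K initiator protein pi is supplied by the host. The plasmid is therefore maintained in a pir+ strain and cannot persist in ordinary cloning strains. The record lists it as low copy. Two resistance markers are carried in tandem: a kanamycin resistance gene (aminoglycoside phosphotransferase) and a chloramphenicol acetyltransferase gene driven by its native cat promoter and followed by the lambda t0 terminator. The depositor notes that both antibiotics must be used together. This fits the "CK" designation and the 2ab scheme, in which pairs of antibiotic markers identify correctly joined assembly products.

The payload is a very short basic part, J72028 (also called Bmll76), a 27 bp sequence encoding a C-terminal 6xHis tag. It is cloned between BglII and BamHI sites that are both retained. These enzymes leave compatible ends, so the part can be joined in series with other parts, for example to append a polyhistidine affinity tag to the end of a coding sequence for purification or detection. The annotation did not call the tag itself as a feature, and no promoter for the insert is recorded, as expected for a storage and assembly vector rather than an expression plasmid. The feature table also shows attB1 and attB2 recombination sites and a fragment of a bacterial terminator, though the record does not explain their role. The annotated depositor sequence is 2,673 nt, somewhat shorter than the stated backbone size of 2,852 bp, a discrepancy the record leaves unexplained.
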