Addgene plasmid #26170: pMLLCK-J72028
Depositing lab: Christopher Anderson. Depositing organization: University of California, Berkeley.
Backbone
  Vector backbone: pMLL-CK
  Backbone size w/o insert (bp): 2852
  Vector type: Synthetic Biology ; 2ab assembly vector
Growth in bacteria
  Bacterial resistance: Chloramphenicol and Kanamycin, 25 & 50 μg/mL
  Growth temperature: 37°C
  Growth strain: Other
  Growth instructions: Provided in a pir+ strain. Grow at 37C
  Copy number: Low Copy
Gene/Insert
  Gene/Insert name: C terminal 6XHIS tag (alt names: Bmll76; J72028)
  Insert size (bp): 27
  Cloning method: Restriction Enzyme; 5′ cloning site BglII (not destroyed); 3′ cloning site BamHI (not destroyed)
  Sequencing primers: 5′ gtatcacgaggcagaatttcag
Terms and licenses: Academic/Nonprofit Terms; Industry Terms: Not Available to Industry
Depositor comments: Note that this plasmid must be grown in both Chloramphenicol and Kanamycin
How to cite: pMLLCK-J72028 was a gift from Christopher Anderson (Addgene plasmid # 26170 ; http://n2t.net/addgene:26170 ; RRID:Addgene_26170)
