>Addgene plasmid #26170 | pMLLCK-J72028 | addgene partial sequence | sequence record 32288 | 26170 with pMLL-5 5'-gtatcacgaggcagaatttcag
GGATCTGAAGTGGAATTCATGAGATCTCACCATCATCACCATCACTAAGGATCCTAACTCGCTCCTCAGG
CTTCCTCGCTCACTGACTCGCTGCGCTCGGTCGTTCGGCTGCGGCGAGCGGTATCAGCTCACTCAAAGGC
GGTAATCAATTCGACCCAGCTTTCTTGTACAAAGTGGTTGATCGGATCTGCTGATCCTTCAACTCAGCAA
AAGTTCGATTTATTCAACAAAGCCACGTTGTGTCTCAAAATCTCTGATGTTACATTGCACAAGATAAAAA
TATATCATCATGAACAATAAAACTGTCTGCTTACATAAACAGTAATACAAGGGGTGTTATGAGCCATATT
CAACGGGAAACGTCTTGCTCCAGGCCGCGATTAAATTCCAACATGGATGCTGATTTATATGGGTATAAAT
GGGCTCGCGATAATGTCGGGCAATCAGGTGCGACAATCTATCGATTGTATGGGAAGCCCGATGCGCCAGA
GTTGTTTCTGAAACATGGCAAAGGTAGCGTTGCCAATGATGTTACAGATGAGATGGTCAGACTAAACTGG
CTGACGGAATTTATGCCTCTTCCGACCATCAAGCATTTTATCCGTACTCCTGATGATGCATGGTTACTCA
CCACTGCGATCCCCGGGAAAACAGCATTCCAGGTATTAGAAGAATATCCTGATTCAGGTGAAAATATTGT
TGATGCGCTGGCAGTGTTCCTGCGCCGGTTGCATTCGATTCCTGTTTGTAATTGTCCTTTTAACAGCGAT
CGCGTATTTCGTCTCGCTCAGGCGCAATCACGAATGAATAACGGTTTGGTTGATGCGAGTGATTTTGATG
ACGA
